Addgene plasmid #234517: pAAV-cytoFLARE1.0-TEV
Purpose: Transcriptional reporter for detecting calcium transients in neuronal cultures (TEVp)
Depositing lab: Wenjing Wang. Depositing organization: University of Michigan. Publication: An improved FLARE system for recording and manipulating neuronal activity. Zhou G, Li R, Bartolik O, Ma Y, Wan WW, Meng J, Hu Y, Ye B, Wang W. Cell Rep Methods. 2025 Apr 21;5(4):101012. doi: 10.1016/j.crmeth.2025.101012. Epub 2025 Mar 21. PubMed 40120579.
Backbone
  Vector backbone: pAAV
  Vector type: Mammalian Expression, AAV
Growth in bacteria
  Bacterial resistance: Ampicillin, 100 μg/mL
  Growth temperature: 37°C
  Growth strain: NEB Stable
  Copy number: Unknown
Gene/Insert
  Gene/Insert name: EGFP-P2A-CaM-V5-TEVp
  Species: H. sapiens (human)
  Cloning method: Gibson Cloning
  Sequencing primers: 5′ gcgaccatctgcgctgcggcgcc; 3′ cacatagcgtaaaaggagcaacatag
Terms and licenses: Academic/Nonprofit Terms; Industry Terms
Depositor comments: Please visit https://doi.org/10.1101/2025.01.13.632875 for bioRxiv preprint.
How to cite: pAAV-cytoFLARE1.0-TEV was a gift from Wenjing Wang (Addgene plasmid # 234517 ; http://n2t.net/addgene:234517 ; RRID:Addgene_234517)
