[The description below was written by a language model from this plasmid's Addgene catalogue record and pLannotate feature annotations shown in this document.]
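Description:
pAAV-cytoFLARE1.0-TEV is an adeno-associated virus transfer plasmid for mammalian, neuron-directed expression, built on a pAAV backbone of about 6.3 kb. It is maintained in bacteria through a high-copy ColE1/pUC-type origin and selected with ampicillin via the β-lactamase gene; an f1 phage origin is also present. The expression cassette is bounded by AAV2 inverted terminal repeats, which allow it to be packaged into recombinant AAV particles. The annotation detects a full ITR on the 3′ side but only short fragments on the 5′ side, which may reflect the difficulty of sequencing and annotating these repeats. The recommended recombination-deficient growth strain is consistent with the need to keep ITRs stable.

Within the ITRs, the human synapsin I promoter drives neuron-specific transcription of a single open reading frame recorded as EGFP-P2A-CaM-V5-TEVp. EGFP serves as a fluorescent expression marker and is separated by a P2A self-cleaving peptide from a fusion of calmodulin, a V5 epitope tag and TEV protease. The annotated TEV protease is a fragment rather than the full-length reference sequence, and the short partial tag hit after calmodulin probably corresponds to the V5 tag. A WPRE and the bovine growth hormone polyadenylation signal follow to enhance transcript stability and processing.

The plasmid supplies the protease component of cytoFLARE1.0, a transcriptional reporter system for detecting calcium transients in neuronal cultures. The calmodulin moiety presumably provides calcium-dependent recruitment of the protease to a partner component. That partner and the reporter gene are not part of this plasmid and are not described in the record.
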