Features (pLannotate 1.2.2; 18 found; start..end, strand, type, name):
     12..39      +  repeat_region  AAV2 ITR (fragment): inverted terminal repeat of adeno-associated virus serotype 2 inverted
     68..95      +  repeat_region  AAV2 ITR (fragment): inverted terminal repeat of adeno-associated virus serotype 2 inverted
    181..628     +  promoter       hSyn promoter: human synapsin I promoter; confers neuron-specific expression (Kügler et al., 2003)
    648..1364    +  CDS            EGFP: EGFP is a basic (constitutively fluorescent) green fluorescent protein published in 1996, derived from Aequorea victoria. It is reported to be a rapidly-maturing weak dimer with moderate acid sensitivity.
   1434..1874    +  CDS            calmodulin: calcium-binding protein
   1878..1903    +  misc_feature   12Pktag (fragment)
   1959..2615    +  CDS            TEV protease (fragment): tobacco etch virus protease (Kapust et al., 2001)
   2627..2651    +  misc_feature   MCS (fragment): pBluescript multiple cloning site
   2651..3239    +  misc_feature   WPRE: woodchuck hepatitis virus posttranscriptional regulatory element
   3287..3494    +  polyA_signal   bGH poly(A) signal: bovine growth hormone polyadenylation signal
   3523..3663    +  repeat_region  AAV2 ITR: inverted terminal repeat of adeno-associated virus serotype 2 inverted
   3668..3719    -  misc_feature   bom (fragment): basis of mobility region from pBR322
   3738..4193    +  rep_origin     f1 ori (sequence partly withheld): f1 bacteriophage origin of replication; arrow indicates direction of (+) strand synthesis
   4194..4243    -  misc_feature   bom (fragment): basis of mobility region from pBR322
   4345..4380    -  CDS            rop (fragment): Rop protein, which maintains plasmids at low copy number; rop
   4475..4579    +  promoter       AmpR promoter: bla
   4580..5440    +  CDS            AmpR: β-lactamase; bla; confers resistance to ampicillin, carbenicillin, and related antibiotics
   5611..6199    +  rep_origin     ori: high-copy-number ColE1/pMB1/pBR322/pUC origin of replication
>Addgene plasmid #234517 | pAAV-cytoFLARE1.0-TEV | addgene full sequence | sequence record 470400 | Addgene NGS Result
CCTGCAGGCAGCTGCGCGCTCGCTCGCTCACTGAGGCCGCCCGGGCGTCGGGCGACCTTTGGTCGCCCGG
CCTCAGTGAGCGAGCGAGCGCGCAGAGAGGGAGTGGCCAACTCCATCACTAGGGGTTCCTGCGGCCGCAC
GCGTTGTACAGTGTCTAGACTGCAGAGGGCCCTGCGTATGAGTGCAAGTGGGTTTTAGGACCAGGATGAG
GCGGGGTGGGGGTGCCTACCTGACGACCGACCCCGACCCACTGGACAAGCACCCAACCCCCATTCCCCAA
ATTGCGCATCCCCTATCAGAGAGGGGGAGGGGAAACAGGATGCGGCGAGGCGCGTGCGCACTGCCAGCTT
CAGCACCGCGGACAGTGCCTTCGCCCCCGCCTGGCGGCGCGCGCCACCGCCGCCTCAGCACTGAAGGCGC
GCTGACGTCACTCGCCGGTCCCCCGCAAACTCCCCTTCCCGGCCACCTTGGTCGCGTCCGCGCCGCCGCC
GGCCCAGCCGGACCGCACCACGCGAGGCGCGAGATAGGGGGGCACGGGCGCGACCATCTGCGCTGCGGCG
CCGGCGACTCAGCGCTGCCTCAGTCTGCGGTGGGCAGCGGAGGAGTCGTGTCGTGCCTGAGAGCGCAGTC
GAGAAGGATCCGCCACCATGGTGAGCAAGGGCGAGGAGCTGTTCACCGGGGTGGTGCCCATCCTGGTCGA
GCTGGACGGCGACGTAAACGGCCACAAGTTCAGCGTGTCCGGCGAGGGCGAGGGCGATGCCACCTACGGC
AAGCTGACCCTGAAGTTCATCTGCACCACCGGCAAGCTGCCCGTGCCCTGGCCCACCCTCGTGACCACCC
TGACCTACGGCGTGCAGTGCTTCAGCCGCTACCCCGACCACATGAAGCAGCACGACTTCTTCAAGTCCGC
CATGCCCGAAGGCTACGTCCAGGAGCGCACCATCTTCTTCAAGGACGACGGCAACTACAAGACCCGCGCC
GAGGTGAAGTTCGAGGGCGACACCCTGGTGAACCGCATCGAGCTGAAGGGCATCGACTTCAAGGAGGACG
GCAACATCCTGGGGCACAAGCTGGAGTACAACTACAACAGCCACAACGTCTATATCATGGCCGACAAGCA
GAAGAACGGCATCAAGGTGAACTTCAAGATCCGCCACAACATCGAGGACGGCAGCGTGCAGCTCGCCGAC
CACTACCAGCAGAACACCCCCATCGGCGACGGCCCCGTGCTGCTGCCCGACAACCACTACCTGAGCACCC
AGTCCGCCCTGAGCAAAGACCCCAACGAGAAGCGCGATCACATGGTCCTGCTGGAGTTCGTGACCGCCGC
CGGGATCACTCTCGGCATGGACGAGCTGTACAAGGGAAGCGGAGCTACTAACTTCAGCCTGCTGAAGCAG
GCTGGAGACGTGGAGGAGAACCCTGGACCTATGGACCAACTGACTGAAGAGCAGATCGCAGAATTTAAAG
AGGCTTTCTCCCTACTGGACAAGGACGGGGATGGGACAATAACAACCAAGGAGCTGGGGACGGGGATGCG
GTCTCTGGGGCAGAACCCCACAGAAGCAGAGCTGCAGGACATGATCAATGAAGTAGATGCCGACGGTGAC
GGCACAATCGACTTCCCTGAGTTCCTGACAATGATGGCAAGAAAAATGAAATACAGGGACACGGAAGAAG
AAATTAGAGAAGCGTTCGGTGTGTTTGATAAGGATGGCAATGGCTACATCAGTGCAGCAGAGCTTCGCCA
CGTGATGACAAACCTTGGAGAGAAGTTAACAGATGAAGAGGTTGATGAAATGATCAGGGAAGCAGACATC
GATGGGGATGGTCAGGTAAACTACGAAGAGTTTGTACAAATGATGACAGCGAAGGGCAAGCCGATCCCTA
ACCCTCTGCTGGGCCTGGACAGCACTGGTGGAGCTAGCGGTGGAAGTGGATCAGGCAGCGGTGGATCTGG
AGAAAGCTTGTTTAAGGGACCACGTGATTACAACCCGATATCGAGCACCATTTGTCATTTGACGAATGAA
TCTGATGGGCACACAACATCGTTGTATGGTATTGGATTTGGTCCCTTCATCATTACAAACAAGCACTTGT
TTAGAAGAAATAATGGAACACTGTTGGTCCAATCACTACATGGTGTATTCAAGGTCAAGAACACCACGAC
TTTGCAACAACACCTCATTGATGGGAGGGACATGATAATTATTCGCATGCCTAAGGATTTCCCACCATTT
CCTCAAAAGCTGAAATTTAGAGAGCCACAAAGGGAAGAGCGCATATGTCTTGTGACAACCAACTTCCAAA
CTAAGAGCATGTCTAGCATGGTGTCAGACACTAGTTGCACATTCCCTTCATCTGATGGCATATTCTGGAA
GCATTGGATTCAAACCAAGGATGGGCAGTGTGGCAATCCATTAGTATCAACTAGAGATGGGTTCATTGTT
GGTATACACTCAGCATCGAATTTCACCAACACAAACAATTATTTCACAAGCGTGCCGAAAAACTTCATGG
AATTGTTGACAAATCAGGAGGCGCAGCAGTGGGTTAGTGGTTGGCGATTAAATGCTGACTCAGTATTGTG
GGGTGGCCATAAAGTTTTCATGGTGTAAGGCGCGCCGAATTCGATATCAAGCTTATCGATAATCAACCTC
TGGATTACAAAATTTGTGAAAGATTGACTGGTATTCTTAACTATGTTGCTCCTTTTACGCTATGTGGATA
CGCTGCTTTAATGCCTTTGTATCATGCTATTGCTTCCCGTATGGCTTTCATTTTCTCCTCCTTGTATAAA
TCCTGGTTGCTGTCTCTTTATGAGGAGTTGTGGCCCGTTGTCAGGCAACGTGGCGTGGTGTGCACTGTGT
TTGCTGACGCAACCCCCACTGGTTGGGGCATTGCCACCACCTGTCAGCTCCTTTCCGGGACTTTCGCTTT
CCCCCTCCCTATTGCCACGGCGGAACTCATCGCCGCCTGCCTTGCCCGCTGCTGGACAGGGGCTCGGCTG
TTGGGCACTGACAATTCCGTGGTGTTGTCGGGGAAATCATCGTCCTTTCCTTGGCTGCTCGCCTATGTTG
CCACCTGGATTCTGCGCGGGACGTCCTTCTGCTACGTCCCTTCGGCCCTCAATCCAGCGGACCTTCCTTC
CCGCGGCCTGCTGCCGGCTCTGCGGCCTCTTCCGCGTCTTCGCCTTCGCCCTCAGACGAGTCGGATCTCC
CTTTGGGCCGCCTCCCCGCATCGATACCGAGCGCTGCTCGAGCTAGAGCTCGCTGATCAGCCTCGACTGT
GCCTTCTAGTTGCCAGCCATCTGTTGTTTGCCCCTCCCCCGTGCCTTCCTTGACCCTGGAAGGTGCCACT
CCCACTGTCCTTTCCTAATAAAATGAGGAAATTGCATCGCATTGTCTGAGTAGGTGTCATTCTATTCTGG
GGGGTGGGGTGGGGCAGGACAGCAAGGGGGAGGATTGGGAAGACAATAGCAGGCATGCTGGGGAGGTAAC
CACGTGCGGACCGAGCGGCCGCAGGAACCCCTAGTGATGGAGTTGGCCACTCCCTCTCTGCGCGCTCGCT
CGCTCACTGAGGCCGGGCGACCAAAGGTCGCCCGACGCCCGGGCTTTGCCCGGGCGGCCTCAGTGAGCGA
GCGAGCGCGCAGCTGCCTGCAGGGGCGCCTGATGCGGTATTTTCTCCTTACGCATCTGTGCGGTATTTCA
CACCGCATA
[95 nt withheld, positions 3720-3814]
T
[46 nt withheld, positions 3816-3861]
C
[141 nt withheld, positions 3863-4003]
CCTTTGACGTTGGAGTCCACGTTCTTT
[37 nt withheld, positions 4031-4067]
ACTCTATCTCGGGCTATTCTTTTGATTTATAAGGGATTTTGCCGATTTCGGTCTATTGGTTAAAAAATGA
GCTGATTTAACAAAAATTTAACGCGAATTTTAACAAAATATTAACGTTTACAATTTTATGGTGCACTCTC
AGTACAATCTGCTCTGATGCCGCATAGTTAAGCCAGCCCCGACACCCGCCAACACCCGCTGACGCGCCCT
GACGGGCTTGTCTGCTCCCGGCATCCGCTTACAGACAAGCTGTGACCGTCTCCGGGAGCTGCATGTGTCA
GAGGTTTTCACCGTCATCACCGAAACGCGCGAGACGAAAGGGCCTCGTGATACGCCTATTTTTATAGGTT
AATGTCATGATAATAATGGTTTCTTAGACGTCAGGTGGCACTTTTCGGGGAAATGTGCGCGGAACCCCTA
TTTGTTTATTTTTCTAAATACATTCAAATATGTATCCGCTCATGAGACAATAACCCTGATAAATGCTTCA
ATAATATTGAAAAAGGAAGAGTATGAGTATTCAACATTTCCGTGTCGCCCTTATTCCCTTTTTTGCGGCA
TTTTGCCTTCCTGTTTTTGCTCACCCAGAAACGCTGGTGAAAGTAAAAGATGCTGAAGATCAGTTGGGTG
CACGAGTGGGTTACATCGAACTGGATCTCAACAGCGGTAAGATCCTTGAGAGTTTTCGCCCCGAAGAACG
TTTTCCAATGATGAGCACTTTTAAAGTTCTGCTATGTGGCGCGGTATTATCCCGTATTGACGCCGGGCAA
GAGCAACTCGGTCGCCGCATACACTATTCTCAGAATGACTTGGTTGAGTACTCACCAGTCACAGAAAAGC
ATCTTACGGATGGCATGACAGTAAGAGAATTATGCAGTGCTGCCATAACCATGAGTGATAACACTGCGGC
CAACTTACTTCTGACAACGATCGGAGGACCGAAGGAGCTAACCGCTTTTTTGCACAACATGGGGGATCAT
GTAACTCGCCTTGATCGTTGGGAACCGGAGCTGAATGAAGCCATACCAAACGACGAGCGTGACACCACGA
TGCCTGTAGCAATGGCAACAACGTTGCGCAAACTATTAACTGGCGAACTACTTACTCTAGCTTCCCGGCA
ACAATTAATAGACTGGATGGAGGCGGATAAAGTTGCAGGACCACTTCTGCGCTCGGCCCTTCCGGCTGGC
TGGTTTATTGCTGATAAATCTGGAGCCGGTGAGCGTGGAAGCCGCGGTATCATTGCAGCACTGGGGCCAG
ATGGTAAGCCCTCCCGTATCGTAGTTATCTACACGACGGGGAGTCAGGCAACTATGGATGAACGAAATAG
ACAGATCGCTGAGATAGGTGCCTCACTGATTAAGCATTGGTAACTGTCAGACCAAGTTTACTCATATATA
CTTTAGATTGATTTAAAACTTCATTTTTAATTTAAAAGGATCTAGGTGAAGATCCTTTTTGATAATCTCA
TGACCAAAATCCCTTAACGTGAGTTTTCGTTCCACTGAGCGTCAGACCCCGTAGAAAAGATCAAAGGATC
TTCTTGAGATCCTTTTTTTCTGCGCGTAATCTGCTGCTTGCAAACAAAAAAACCACCGCTACCAGCGGTG
GTTTGTTTGCCGGATCAAGAGCTACCAACTCTTTTTCCGAAGGTAACTGGCTTCAGCAGAGCGCAGATAC
CAAATACTGTTCTTCTAGTGTAGCCGTAGTTAGGCCACCACTTCAAGAACTCTGTAGCACCGCCTACATA
CCTCGCTCTGCTAATCCTGTTACCAGTGGCTGCTGCCAGTGGCGATAAGTCGTGTCTTACCGGGTTGGAC
TCAAGACGATAGTTACCGGATAAGGCGCAGCGGTCGGGCTGAACGGGGGGTTCGTGCACACAGCCCAGCT
TGGAGCGAACGACCTACACCGAACTGAGATACCTACAGCGTGAGCTATGAGAAAGCGCCACGCTTCCCGA
AGGGAGAAAGGCGGACAGGTATCCGGTAAGCGGCAGGGTCGGAACAGGAGAGCGCACGAGGGAGCTTCCA
GGGGGAAACGCCTGGTATCTTTATAGTCCTGTCGGGTTTCGCCACCTCTGACTTGAGCGTCGATTTTTGT
GATGCTCGTCAGGGGGGCGGAGCCTATGGAAAAACGCCAGCAACGCGGCCTTTTTACGGTTCCTGGCCTT
TTGCTGGCCTTTTGCTCACATGT
